>Addgene plasmid #183175 | pJS646 | addgene full sequence | sequence record 368327 | Addgene NGS Result
GAAATGTGCGCGGAACCCCTATTTGTTTATTTTTCTAAATACATTCAAATATGTATCCGCTCATGAGACA
ATAACCCTGATAAATGCTTCAATAATATTGAAAAAGGAAGAGTCCTGAGGCGGAAAGAACCAGCTGGCAC
GACAGGTTTCCCGACTGGAAAGCGGGCAGTGAGCGCAACGCAATTAATGTGAGTTAGCTCACTCATTAGG
CACCCCAGGCTTTACACTTTATGCTTCCGGCTCGTATGTTGTGTGGAATTGTGAGCGGATAACAATTTCA
CACAGGAAACAGCTATGACATGATTACGAATTAATTCGGTCGAAAAAAGAAAAGGAGAGGGCCAAGAGGG
AGGGCATTGGTGACTATTGAGCACGTGAGTATACGTGATTAAGCACACAAAGGCAGCTTGGAGTATGTCT
GTTATTAATTTCACAGGTAGTTCTGGTCCATTGGTGAAAGTTTGCGGCTTGCAGAGCACAGAGGCCGCAG
AATGTGCTCTAGATTCCGATGCTGACTTGCTGGGTATTATATGTGTGCCCAATAGAAAGAGAACAATTGA
CCCGGTTATTGCAAGGAAAATTTCAAGTCTTGTAAAAGCATATAAAAATAGTTCAGGCACTCCGAAATAC
TTGGTTGGCGTGTTTCGTAATCAACCTAAGGAGGATGTTTTGGCTCTGGTCAATGATTACGGCATTGATA
TCGTCCAACTGCATGGAGATGAGTCGTGGCAAGAATACCAAGAGTTCCTCGGTTTGCCAGTTATTAAAAG
ACTCGTATTTCCAAAAGACTGCAACATACTACTCAGTGCAGCTTCACAGAAACCTCATTCGTTTATTCCC
TTGTTTGATTCAGAAGCAGGTGGGACAGGTGAACTTTTGGATTGGAACTCGATTTCTGACTGGGTTGGAA
GGCAAGAGAGCCCCGAAAGCTTACATTTTATGTTAGCTGGTGGACTGACGCCAGAAAATGTTGGTGATGC
GCTTAGATTAAATGGCGTTATTGGTGTTGATGTAAGCGGAGGTGTGGAGACAAATGGTGTAAAAGACTCT
AACAAAATAGCAAATTTCGTCAAAAATGCTAAGAAATAGGTTATTACTGAGTAGTATTTATTTAAGTATT
GTTTGTGCACTTGCCGGCATGCCGGTAGAGGTGTGGTCAATAAGAGCGACCTCATGCTATACCTGAGAAA
GCAACCTGACCTACAGGAAAGAGTTACTCAAGAATAAGAATTTTCGTTTTAAAACCTAAGAGTCACTTTA
AAATTTGTATACACTTATTTTTTTTATAACTTATTTAATAATAAAAATCATAAATCATAAGAAATTCGCC
CGGAATTAGCTTGGCTGAGGTAATACGACTCACTATAGGGCTCTAGAGTCGACCGTCACCTGAGAACCAC
TTCCGTCACCGGAGTTACGTGAGACCTATAAACGCAGAAAGGCCCACCCGAAGGTGAGCCAGTGTGACTC
TAGTAGAGAGCGTTCACCGACAAACAACAGATAAAACGAAAGGCCCAGTCTTTCGACTGAGCCTTTCGTT
TTATTTGATGCCTGGTCATTTGTACAGTTCATCCATACCATGCGTGATGCCCGCTGCGGTTACGAACTCC
AGCAGAACCATATGATCGCGTTTCTCGTTCGGATCTTTAGACAGAACGCTTTGCGTGCTCAGATAGTGAT
TGTCTGGCAGCAGAACAGGACCATCACCGATTGGAGTGTTTTGCTGGTAGTGATCAGCCAGCTGCACGCT
GCCATCCTCCACGTTGTGGCGAATTTTAAAATTCGCTTTAATGCCATTTTTTTGTTTATCGGCGGTGATG
TAAACATTGTGGCTGTTAAAATTGTATTCCAGCTTATGGCCCAGGATATTGCCGTCCTCTTTAAAGTCAA
TGCCTTTCAGCTCAATGCGGTTTACCAGGGTATCGCCTTCAAATTTCACTTCCGCACGCGTTTTGTACGT
GCCGTCATCCTTAAAGGAAATCGTGCGTTCCTGCACATAGCCTTCCGGCATGGCGGACTTGAAGAAGTCA
TGCTGCTTCATATGGTCCGGATAACGAGCAAAGCACTGAACACCATAAGTCAGCGTCGTTACCAGAGTCG
GCCAAGGAACCGGCAGTTTACCAGTAGTACAGATGAACTTCAGCGTCAGTTTACCATTAGTTGCGTCACC
TTCACCCTCGCCACGCACGGAAAACTTATGACCGTTGACATCACCATCCAGTTCCACCAGAATAGGGACG
ACACCAGTGAACAGCTCTTCGCCTTTACGCATCTAGTATTTCTCCTCTTTCTCTAGTAGCTAAGATCCGA
ACCTGCCGTTTCTTGAGTTGCCGCGATGTTAAGAAAACATTCATAAATTAAATGTGAATTGCCGCACACA
TTATTAAATAAGATTTACAAAATGTTCAAAATGACGCATGAAATCACGTTTCACTTTCGGTCTCACAGAC
GAGTTCCGGAGGCGCGTGGATTCGTTGCGCGTGGAGTGATGAACAGCTTCCTGGATCGAGTTGGTATGTG
TGGAACTCGGCGATTGAGTTTTTTAGTTCCGATCGTTCTTCTGGTGTTAACTCCGAAGGCATGAATTCCG
GCGATACAGTCAACTGTCTTTGACCTTTGTTACTACTCTCTTCCGATGATGATGTCGCACTTATTCTATG
CTGTCTCAATGTTAGAGGCATATCAGTCTCCACTGAAGCCAATCTATCTGTGACGGCATCTTTATTCACA
TTATCTTGTACAAATAATCCTGTTAACAATGCTTTTATATCCTGTAAAGAATCCATTTTCAAAATCATGT
CAAGGTCTTCTCGAGGAAAAATCAGTAGAAATAGCTGTTCCAGTCTTTCTAGCCTTGATTCCACTTCTGT
CAGATGTGCCCTAGTCAGCGGAGATCTTTTGGTTTTGGGAGAGTAGCGACACTCCCAGTTGTTCTTCAGA
CACTTGGCGCACTTCGGTTTTTCTTTGGAGCACTTGAGCTTTTTAAGTCGGCAAATATCGCATGCTTGTT
CGATAGAAGACAGTAGCTTCATCTTTCAGGAGGCTTGCTTCAAGCTTGGAGTTGATTGTATGCTTGGTAT
AGCTTGAAATATTGTGCAGAAAAAGAAACAAGGAAGAAAGGGAACGAGAACAATGACGAGGAAACAAAAG
ATTAATAATTGCAGGTCTATTTATACTTGATAGCAAGACAGCAAACTTTTTTTTATTTCAAATTCAAGTA
ACTGGAAGGAAGGCCGTATACCGTTGCTCATTAGAGAGTAGTGTGCGTGAATGAAGGAAGGAAAAAGTTT
CGTGTGCTTCGAGATACCCCTCATCAGCTCTGGAACAACGACATCTGTTGGTGCTGTCTTTGTCGTTAAT
TTTTTCCTTTAGTGTCTTCCATCATTTTTTTGTCATTGCGGATATGGTGAGACAACAACGGGGGAGAGAG
AAAAGAAAAAAAAAGAAAAGAAGTTGCATGCAAGCAACGAAGCATCTGTGCTTCATTTTGTAGAACAAAA
ATGCAACGCGAGAGCGCTAATTTTTCAAACAAAGAATCTGAGCTGCATTTTTACAGAACAGAAATGCAAC
GCGAAAGCGCTATTTTACCAACGAAGAATCTGTGCTTCATTTTTGTAAAACAAAAATGCAACGCGAGAGC
GCTAATTTTTCAAACAAAGAATCTGAGCTGCATTTTTACAGAACAGAAATGCAACGCGAGAGCGCTATTT
TACCAACAAAGAATCTATACTTCTTTTTTGTTCTACAAAAATGCATCCCGAGAGCGCTATTTTTCTAACA
AAGCATCTTAGATTACTTTTTTTCTCCTTTGTGCGCTCTATAATGCAGTCTCTTGATAACTTTTTGCACT
GTAGGTCCGTTAAGGTTAGAAGAAGGCTACTTTGGTGTCTATTTTCTCTTCCATAAAAAAAGCCTGACTC
CACTTCCCGCGTTTACTGATTACTAGCGAAGCTGCGGGTGCATTTTTTCAAGATAAAGGCATCCCCGATT
ATATTCTATACCGATGTGGATTGCGCATACTTTGTGAACAGAAAGTGATAGCGTTGATGATTCTTCATTG
GTCAGAAAATTATGAACGGTTTCTTCTATTTTGTCTCTATATACTACGTATAGGAAATGTTTACATTTTC
GTATTGTTTTCGATTCACTCTATGAATAGTTCTTACTACAATTTTTTTGTCTAAAGAGTAATACTAGAGA
TAAACATAAAAAATGTAGAGGTCGAGTTTAGATGCAAGTTCAAGGAGCGAAAGGTGGATGGGTAGGTTAT
ATAGGGATATAGCACAGAGATATATAGCAAAGAGATACTTTTGAGCAATGTTTGTGGAAGCGGTATTCGC
AATATTTTAGTAGCTCGTTACAGTCCGGTGCGTTTTTGGTTTTTTGAAAGTGCGTCTTCAGAGCGCTTTT
GGTTTTCAAAAGCGCTCTGAAGTTCCTATACTTTCTAGCTAGAGAATAGGAACTTCGGAATAGGAACTTC
AAAGCGTTTCCGAAAACGAGCGCTTCCGAAAATGCAACGCGAGCTGCGCACATACAGCTCACTGTTCACG
TCGCACCTATATCTGCGTGTTGCCTGTATATATATATACATGAGAAGAACGGCATAGTGCGTGTTTATGC
TTAAATGCGTTATGGTGCACTCTCAGTACAATCTGCTCTGATGCCGCATAGTTAAGCCAGCCCCGACACC
CGCCAACACCCGCTGACGCGCCCTGACGGGCTTGTCTGCTCCCGGCATCCGCTTACAGACAAGCTGTGAC
CGTCTCCGGGAGCTGCATGTGTCAGAGGTTTTCACCGTCATCACCGAAACGCGCGAGACGAAAGGGCCTC
GTGATACGCCTATTTTTATAGGTTAATGTCATGATAATAATGGTTTCTTAGCCTCCACGGGGAGAGCCTG
AGCAAACTGGCCTCAGGCATTTGAGAAGCACACGGTCACACTGCTTCCGGTAGTCAATAAACCGGTAAAC
CAGCAATAGACATAAGCGGCTATTTAACGACCCTGCCCTGAACCGACGACCGGGTCGAATTTGCTTTCGA
ATTTCTGCCATTCATCCGCTTATTATCACTTATTCAGGCGTAGCAACCAGGCGTTTAAGGGCACCAATAA
CTGCCTTAAAAAAATTACGCCCCGCCCTGCCACTCATCGCAGTACTGTTGTAATTCATTAAGCATTCTGC
CGACATGGAAGCCATCACAAACGGCATGATGAACCTGAATCGCCAGCGGCATCAGCACCTTGTCGCCTTG
CGTATAATATTTGCCCATGGTGAAAACGGGGGCGAAGAAGTTGTCCATATTGGCCACGTTTAAATCAAAA
CTGGTGAAACTCACCCAGGGATTGGCTGAGACGAAAAACATATTCTCAATAAACCCTTTAGGGAAATAGG
CCAGGTTTTCACCGTAACACGCCACATCTTGCGAATATATGTGTAGAAACTGCCGGAAATCGTCGTGGTA
TTCACTCCAGAGCGATGAAAACGTTTCAGTTTGCTCATGGAAAACGGTGTAACAAGGGTGAACACTATCC
CATATCACCAGCTCACCGTCTTTCATTGCCATACGTAATTCCGGATGAGCATTCATCAGGCGGGCAAGAA
TGTGAATAAAGGCCGGATAAAACTTGTGCTTATTTTTCTTTACGGTCTTTAAAAAGGCCGTAATATCCAG
CTGAACGGTCTGGTTATAGGTACATTGAGCAACTGACTGAAATGCCTCAAAATGTTCTTTACGATGCCAT
TGGGATATATCAACGGTGGTATATCCAGTGATTTTTTTCTCCATTTTAGCTTCCTTAGCTCCTGAAAATC
TCGACAACTCAAAAAATACGCCCGGTAGTGATCTTATTTCATTATGGTGAAAGTTGGAACCTCTTACGTG
CCGATCAACGTCTCATTTTCGCCAAAAGTTGGCCCAGGGCTTCCCGGTATCAACAGGGACACCAGGATTT
ATTTATTCTGCGAAGTGATCTTCCGTCACAGGCGGCTGGCTGGTTTATTGCTGATAAATCTGGAGCCGGT
GAGCGTGGATCTCGCGGTATCATTGCAGCACTGGGGCCAGATGGTAAGCCCTCCCGTATCGTAGTTATCT
ACACGACGGGGAGTCAGGCAACTATGGATGAACGAAATAGACAGATCGCTGAGATAGGTGCCTCACTGAT
TAAGCATTGGTAACTGTCAGACCAAGTTTACTCATATATACTTTAGATTGATTTAAAACTTCATTTTTAA
TTTAAAAGGATCTAGGTGAAGATCCTTTTTGATAATCTCATGACCAAAATCCCTTAACGTGAGTTTTCGT
TCCACTGAGCGTCAGACCCCGTAGAAAAGATCAAAGGATCTTCTTGAGATCCTTTTTTTCTGCGCGTAAT
CTGCTGCTTGCAAACAAAAAAACCACCGCTACCAGCGGTGGTTTGTTTGCCGGATCAAGAGCTACCAACT
CTTTTTCCGAAGGTAACTGGCTTCAGCAGAGCGCAGATACCAAATACTGTTCTTCTAGTGTAGCCGTAGT
TAGGCCACCACTTCAAGAACTCTGTAGCACCGCCTACATACCTCGCTCTGCTAATCCTGTTACCAGTGGC
TGCTGCCAGTGGCGATAAGTCGTGTCTTACCGGGTTGGACTCAAGACGATAGTTACCGGATAAGGCGCAG
CGGTCGGGCTGAACGGGGGGTTCGTGCACACAGCCCAGCTTGGAGCGAACGACCTACACCGAACTGAGAT
ACCTACAGCGTGAGCTATGAGAAAGCGCCACGCTTCCCGAAGGGAGAAAGGCGGACAGGTATCCGGTAAG
CGGCAGGGTCGGAACAGGAGAGCGCACGAGGGAGCTTCCAGGGGGAAACGCCTGGTATCTTTATAGTCCT
GTCGGGTTTCGCCACCTCTGACTTGAGCGTCGATTTTTGTGATGCTCGTCAGGGGGGCGGAGCCTATGGA
AAAACGCCAGCAACGCGGCCTTTTTACGGTTCCTGGCCTTTTGCTGGCCTTTTGCTCACATGTTCTTTCC
TGCGTTATCCCCTGATTCTGTGGATAACCGTATTACCGCCTTTGAGTGAGCTGATACCGCTCGCCGCAGC
CGAACGACCGAGCGCAGCGAGTCAGTGAGCGAGGAAGCGGAAGAGCGCCCAATACGCAAACCGCCTCTCC
CCGCGCGTTGGCCGATTCATTAATGCAGTTATATGCGGCCGCATAATTTAGGCGCGTAAATTGTAAGCGT
TAATATTTTGTTAAAATTCGCGTTAAATTTTTGTTAAATCAGCTCATTTTTTAACCAATAGGCCGAAATC
GGCAAAATCCCTTATAAATCAAAAGAATAGACCGAGATAGGGT
[37 nt withheld, positions 7324-7360]
AAAGAACGTGGACTCCAACGTCAAAGG
[49 nt withheld, positions 7388-7436]
T
[91 nt withheld, positions 7438-7528]
G
[124 nt withheld, positions 7530-7653]
CAGGTGGCACTTTTCGGG
Features (pLannotate 1.2.2; 24 found; start..end, strand, type, name):
      9..113     +  promoter       AmpR promoter: bla
    131..172     +  CDS            lacI (fragment): lac repressor; lacI; The lac repressor binds to the lac operator to inhibit transcription in E. coli. This inhibition can be relieved by adding lactose or isopropyl-β-D-thiogalactopyranoside (IPTG).
    185..206     +  protein_bind   CAP binding site: CAP binding activates transcription in the presence of cAMP. E. coli catabolite activator protein
    221..251     +  promoter       lac promoter: promoter for the E. coli lac operon
    259..275     +  protein_bind   lac operator: The lac repressor binds to the lac operator to inhibit transcription in E. coli. This inhibition can be relieved by adding lactose or isopropyl-β-D-thiogalactopyranoside (IPTG). lac repressor encoded by lacI
    313..414     +  promoter       TRP1 promoter: S. cerevisiae TRP1
    415..1089    +  CDS            TRP1: phosphoribosylanthranilate isomerase, required for tryptophan biosynthesis; S. cerevisiae TRP1; yeast auxotrophic marker
   1142..1329    -  terminator     ADH1 terminator: S. cerevisiae ADH1; transcription terminator for the S. cerevisiae alcohol dehydrogenase 1 (ADH1) gene
   1351..1369    +  promoter       T7 promoter: promoter for bacteriophage T7 RNA polymerase
   1433..1460    -  terminator     T7Te terminator: phage T7 early transcription terminator
   1476..1547    -  terminator     rrnB T1 terminator: transcription terminator T1 from the E. coli rrnB gene
   1559..2272    -  CDS            superfolder GFP: GFP variant that folds robustly even when fused to poorly folded proteins (Pédelacq et al., 2006)
   2448..2582    -  CDS            PYR1 (fragment): PYR1_ARATH - Also known as ABIP6 From Arabidopsis thaliana (Mouse-ear cress).
   2592..3032    -  CDS            GAL4 DNA binding domain: DNA binding domain of the GAL4 transcriptional activator; Saccharomyces cerevisiae GAL4 (truncated)
   3060..3456    -  promoter       ADH1 promoter: S. cerevisiae ADH1; promoter for alcohol dehydrogenase 1
   3466..4630    -  rep_origin     2μ ori: yeast 2μ plasmid origin of replication
   4631..4680    -  misc_feature   bom (fragment): basis of mobility region from pBR322
   4782..4817    -  CDS            rop (fragment): Rop protein, which maintains plasmids at low copy number; rop
   5125..5784    -  CDS            CmR: chloramphenicol acetyltransferase; cat; confers resistance to chloramphenicol
   5785..5887    -  promoter       cat promoter: promoter of the E. coli cat gene encoding chloramphenicol acetyltransferase
   5983..6172    +  CDS            bla(M) (fragment): β-lactamase lacking the signal sequence; bla(M); allows cytosolic expression of β-lactamase
   6344..6932    +  rep_origin     ori: high-copy-number ColE1/pMB1/pBR322/pUC origin of replication
   7115..7168    +  CDS            lacI (fragment): lac repressor; lacI; The lac repressor binds to the lac operator to inhibit transcription in E. coli. This inhibition can be relieved by adding lactose or isopropyl-β-D-thiogalactopyranoside (IPTG).
   7225..7653    -  rep_origin     f1 ori (sequence partly withheld): f1 bacteriophage origin of replication; arrow indicates direction of (+) strand synthesis
