[The description below was written by a language model from this plasmid's Addgene catalogue record and pLannotate feature annotations shown in this document.]
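Description:
pJS646 is an empty-backbone yeast two-hybrid (Y2H) vector of about 7.7 kb, designed to receive PYR1 inserts from the companion plasmid pJS647 by Gibson assembly. It is an E. coli–yeast shuttle plasmid. In bacteria it replicates from a high-copy ColE1/pUC-type origin and is selected with chloramphenicol through a cat promoter–CmR cassette. In Saccharomyces cerevisiae it is maintained episomally by the 2μ origin and selected by tryptophan prototrophy through TRP1 under its own promoter. An f1 origin is also present. The table also shows short remnants of bla, lacI, rop and bom, along with an AmpR promoter and lac promoter/operator elements. These appear to be leftovers from earlier vector construction rather than functional parts.

The bait expression unit is driven by the yeast ADH1 promoter and encodes the GAL4 DNA-binding domain, followed by a short fragment of Arabidopsis thaliana PYR1, the abscisic acid receptor. Downstream in the same orientation lies a superfolder GFP coding sequence flanked by the bacterial rrnB T1 and T7Te terminators, and then the ADH1 terminator. This layout suggests that GFP is a placeholder or stuffer occupying the position where a full PYR1 sequence or variant library is inserted, with the PYR1 fragment possibly providing homology for assembly, although the record does not state this explicitly.

Once loaded, the vector would express GAL4 DBD–PYR1 fusions for two-hybrid assays against an activation-domain partner. This fits the associated work on reprogramming plant hormone receptors as ligand-responsive biosensor scaffolds. The record does not name the partner protein or the yeast reporter strain.
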