Addgene plasmid #183175: pJS646
Purpose: (Empty Backbone) Y2H vector compatible with pJS647 PYR1 insert
Depositing lab: Timothy Whitehead. Depositing organization: University of Colorado, Boulder. Publication: Rapid biosensor development using plant hormone receptors as reprogrammable scaffolds. Beltran J, Steiner PJ, Bedewitz M, Wei S, Peterson FC, Li Z, Hughes BE, Hartley Z, Robertson NR, Medina-Cucurella AV, Baumer ZT, Leonard AC, Park SY, Volkman BF, Nusinow DA, Zhong W, Wheeldon I, Cutler SR, Whitehead TA. Nat Biotechnol. 2022 Jun 20. pii: 10.1038/s41587-022-01364-5. doi: 10.1038/s41587-022-01364-5. PubMed 35726092.
Backbone
  Vector backbone: pJS646
  Backbone size (bp): 7675
  Vector type: Yeast Expression
  Selectable markers: TRP1
Growth in bacteria
  Bacterial resistance: Chloramphenicol, 25 μg/mL
  Growth temperature: 37°C
  Growth strain: DH5alpha
  Copy number: High Copy
Gene/Insert
  Cloning method: Gibson Cloning
  Sequencing primers: 5′ n/a
Terms and licenses: Academic/Nonprofit Terms; Industry Terms: Not Available to Industry
How to cite: pJS646 was a gift from Timothy Whitehead (Addgene plasmid # 183175 ; http://n2t.net/addgene:183175 ; RRID:Addgene_183175)
